>Addgene plasmid #167975 | pSEVA221MBPc-AID-T7RNAP | addgene full sequence | sequence record 335282 | Addgene NGS Result
TGCCTAACCAGTGCTGACAATACAACCGTTCAGGCTGTAGCAAGCGCAATCGGTCGGGCCATTGAGGACG
AGGCTCGCTTCGGTCGTATCCGTGACCTTGAAGCTAAGCACTTCAAGAAAAACGTTGAGGAACAACTCAA
CAAGCGCGTAGGGCACGTCTACAAGAAAGCATTTATGCAAGTTGTCGAGGCTGACATGCTCTCTAAGGGT
CTACTCGGTGGCGAGGCGTGGTCTTCGTGGCATAAGGAAGACTCTATTCATGTAGGAGTACGCTGCATCG
AGATGCTCATTGAGTCAACCGGAATGGTTAGCTTACACCGCCAAAATGCTGGCGTAGTAGGTCAAGACTC
TGAGACTATCGAACTCGCACCTGAATACGCTGAGGCTATCGCAACCCGTGCAGGTGCGCTGGCTGGCATC
TCTCCGATGTTCCAACCTTGCGTAGTTCCTCCTAAGCCGTGGACTGGCATTACTGGTGGTGGCTATTGGG
CTAACGGTCGTCGTCCTCTGGCGCTGGTGCGTACTCACAGTAAGAAAGCACTGATGCGCTACGAAGACGT
TTACATGCCTGAGGTGTACAAAGCGATTAACATTGCGCAAAACACCGCATGGAAAATCAACAAGAAAGTC
CTAGCGGTCGCCAACGTAATCACCAAGTGGAAGCATTGTCCGGTCGAGGACATCCCTGCGATTGAGCGTG
AAGAACTCCCGATGAAACCGGAAGACATCGACATGAATCCTGAGGCTCTCACCGCGTGGAAACGTGCTGC
CGCTGCTGTGTACCGCAAGGACAAGGCTCGCAAGTCTCGCCGTATCAGCCTTGAGTTCATGCTTGAGCAA
GCCAATAAGTTTGCTAACCATAAGGCCATCTGGTTCCCTTACAACATGGACTGGCGCGGTCGTGTTTACG
CTGTGTCAATGTTCAACCCGCAAGGTAACGATATGACCAAAGGACTGCTTACGCTGGCGAAAGGTAAACC
AATCGGTAAGGAAGGTTACTACTGGCTGAAAATCCACGGTGCAAACTGTGCGGGTGTCGATAAGGTTCCG
TTCCCTGAGCGCATCAAGTTCATTGAGGAAAACCACGAGAACATCATGGCTTGCGCTAAGTCTCCACTGG
AGAACACTTGGTGGGCTGAGCAAGATTCTCCGTTCTGCTTCCTTGCGTTCTGCTTTGAGTACGCTGGGGT
ACAGCACCACGGCCTGAGCTATAACTGCTCCCTTCCGCTGGCGTTTGACGGGTCTTGCTCTGGCATCCAG
CACTTCTCCGCGATGCTCCGAGATGAGGTAGGTGGTCGCGCGGTTAACTTGCTTCCTAGTGAAACCGTTC
AGGACATCTACGGGATTGTTGCTAAGAAAGTCAACGAGATTCTACAAGCAGACGCAATCAATGGGACCGA
TAACGAAGTAGTTACCGTGACCGATGAGAACACTGGTGAAATCTCTGAGAAAGTCAAGCTGGGCACTAAG
GCACTGGCTGGTCAATGGCTGGCTTACGGTGTTACTCGCAGTGTGACTAAGCGTTCAGTCATGACGCTGG
CTTACGGGTCCAAAGAGTTCGGCTTCCGTCAACAAGTGCTGGAAGATACCATTCAGCCAGCTATTGATTC
CGGCAAGGGTCTGATGTTCACTCAGCCGAATCAGGCTGCTGGATACATGGCTAAGCTGATTTGGGAATCT
GTGAGCGTGACGGTGGTAGCTGCGGTTGAAGCAATGAACTGGCTTAAGTCTGCTGCTAAGCTGCTGGCTG
CTGAGGTCAAAGATAAGAAGACTGGAGAGATTCTTCGCAAGCGTTGCGCTGTGCATTGGGTAACTCCTGA
TGGTTTCCCTGTGTGGCAGGAATACAAGAAGCCTATTCAGACGCGCTTGAACCTGATGTTCCTCGGTCAG
TTCCGCTTACAGCCTACCATTAACACCAACAAAGATAGCGAGATTGATGCACACAAACAGGAGTCTGGTA
TCGCTCCTAACTTTGTACACAGCCAAGACGGTAGCCACCTTCGTAAGACTGTAGTGTGGGCACACGAGAA
GTACGGAATCGAATCTTTTGCACTGATTCACGACTCCTTCGGTACCATTCCGGCTGACGCTGCGAACCTG
TTCAAAGCAGTGCGCGAAACTATGGTTGACACATATGAGTCTTGTGATGTACTGGCTGATTTCTACGACC
AGTTCGCTGACCAGTTGCACGAGTCTCAATTGGACAAAATGCCAGCACTTCCGGCTAAAGGTAACTTGAA
CCTCCGTGACATCTTAGAGTCGGACTTCGCGTTCGCGTAAACTAGTCTTGGACTCCTGTTGATAGATCCA
GTAATGACCTCAGAACTCCATCTGGATTTGTTCAGAACGCTCGGTTGCCGCCGGGCGTTTTTTATTGGTG
AGAATCCAGGGGTCCCCAATAATTACGATTTAAATTTGTGTCTCAAAATCTCTGATGTTACATTGCACAA
GATAAAAATATATCATCATGAACAATAAAACTGTCTGCTTACATAAACAGTAATACAAGGGGTGTTATGA
GCCATATTCAGCGTGAAACGAGCTGTAGCCGTCCGCGTCTGAACAGCAACATGGATGCGGATCTGTATGG
CTATAAATGGGCGCGTGATAACGTGGGTCAGAGCGGCGCGACCATTTATCGTCTGTATGGCAAACCGGAT
GCGCCGGAACTGTTTCTGAAACATGGCAAAGGCAGCGTGGCGAACGATGTGACCGATGAAATGGTGCGTC
TGAACTGGCTGACCGAATTTATGCCGCTGCCGACCATTAAACATTTTATTCGCACCCCGGATGATGCGTG
GCTGCTGACCACCGCGATTCCGGGCAAAACCGCGTTTCAGGTGCTGGAAGAATATCCGGATAGCGGCGAA
AACATTGTGGATGCGCTGGCCGTGTTTCTGCGTCGTCTGCATAGCATTCCGGTGTGCAACTGCCCGTTTA
ACAGCGATCGTGTGTTTCGTCTGGCCCAGGCGCAGAGCCGTATGAACAACGGCCTGGTGGATGCGAGCGA
TTTTGATGATGAACGTAACGGCTGGCCGGTGGAACAGGTGTGGAAAGAAATGCATAAACTGCTGCCGTTT
AGCCCGGATAGCGTGGTGACCCACGGCGATTTTAGCCTGGATAACCTGATTTTCGATGAAGGCAAACTGA
TTGGCTGCATTGATGTGGGCCGTGTGGGCATTGCGGATCGTTATCAGGATCTGGCCATTCTGTGGAACTG
CCTGGGCGAATTTAGCCCGAGCCTGCAAAAACGTCTGTTTCAGAAATATGGCATTGATAATCCGGATATG
AACAAACTGCAATTTCATCTGATGCTGGATGAATTTTTCTAATAATTAATTGGACCGCGGTCCGCGCGTT
GTCCTTTTCCGCTGCATAACCCTGCTTCGGGGTCATTATAGCGATTTTTTCGGTATATCCATCCTTTTTC
GCACGATATACAGGATTTTGCCAAAGGGTTCGTGTAGACTTTCCTTGGTGTATCCAACGGCGTCAGCCGG
GCAGGATAGGTGAAGTAGGCCCACCCGCGAGCGGGTGTTCCTTCTTCACTGTCCCTTATTCGCACCTGGC
GGTGCTCAACGGGAATCCTGCTCTGCGAGGCTGGCCGTAGGCCGGCCGCGATGCAGGTGGCTGCTGAACC
CCCAGCCGGAACTGACCCCACAAGGCCCTAGCGTTTGCAATGCACCAGGTCATCATTGACCCAGGCGTGT
TCCACCAGGCCGCTGCCTCGCAACTCTTCGCAGGCTTCGCCGACCTGCTCGCGCCACTTCTTCACGCGGG
TGGAATCCGATCCGCACATGAGGCGGAAGGTTTCCAGCTTGAGCGGGTACGGCTCCCGGTGCGAGCTGAA
ATAGTCGAACATCCGTCGGGCCGTCGGCGACAGCTTGCGGTACTTCTCCCATATGAATTTCGTGTAGTGG
TCGCCAGCAAACAGCACGACGATTTCCTCGTCGATCAGGACCTGGCAACGGGACGTTTTCTTGCCACGGT
CCAGGACGCGGAAGCGGTGCAGCAGCGACACCGATTCCAGGTGCCCAACGCGGTCGGACGTGAAGCCCAT
CGCCGTCGCCTGTAGGCGCGACAGGCATTCCTCGGCCTTCGTGTAATACCGGCCATTGATCGACCAGCCC
AGGTCCTGGCAAAGCTCGTAGAACGTGAAGGTGATCGGCTCGCCGATAGGGGTGCGCTTCGCGTACTCCA
ACACCTGCTGCCACACCAGTTCGTCATCGTCGGCCCGCAGCTCGACGCCGGTGTAGGTGATCTTCACGTC
CTTGTTGACGTGGAAAATGACCTTGTTTTGCAGCGCCTCGCGCGGGATTTTCTTGTTGCGCGTGGTGAAC
AGGGCAGAGCGGGCCGTGTCGTTTGGCATCGCTCGCATCGTGTCCGGCCACGGCGCAATATCGAACAAGG
AAAGCTGCATTTCCTTGATCTGCTGCTTCGTGTGTTTCAGCAACGCGGCCTGCTTGGCTTCGCTGACCTG
TTTTGCCAGGTCCTCGCCGGCGGTTTTTCGCTTCTTGGTCGTCATAGTTCCTCGCGTGTCGATGGTCATC
GACTTCGCCAAACCTGCCGCCTCCTGTTCGAGACGACGCGAACGCTCCACGGCGGCCGATGGCGCGGGCA
GGGCAGGGGGAGCCAGTTGCACGCTGTCGCGCTCGATCTTGGCCGTAGCTTGCTGGACTATCGAGCCGAC
GGACTGGAAGGTTTCGCGGGGCGCACGCATGACGGTGCGGCTTGCGATGGTTTCGGCATCCTCGGCGGAA
AACCCCGCGTCGATCAGTTCTTGCCTGTATGCCTTCCGGTCAAACGTCCGATTCATTCACCCTCCTTGCG
GGATTGCCCCGGAATTAATTCCCCGGATCGATCCGTCGATCTTGATCCCCTGCGCCATCAGATCCTTGGC
GGCAAGAAAGCCATCCAGTTTACTTTGCAGGGCTTCCCAACCTTACCAGAGGGCGCCCCAGCTGGCAATT
CCGGTTCGCTTGCTGTCCATAAAACCGCCCAGTCTAGCTATCGCCATGTAAGCCCACTGCAAGCTACCTG
CTTTCTCTTTGCGCTTGCGTTTTCCCTTGTCCAGATAGCCCAGTAGCTGACATTCATCCGGGGTCAGCAC
CGTTTCTGCGGACTGGCTTTCTACGTGGCTGCCATTTTTGGGGTGAGGCCGTTCGCGGCCGAGGGGCGCA
GCCCCTGGGGGGATGGGAGGCCCGCGTTAGCGGGCCGGGAGGGTTCGAGAAGGGGGGGCACCCCCCTTCG
GCGTGCGCGGTCACGCGCACAGGGCGCAGCCCTGGTTAAAAACAAGGTTTATAAATATTGGTTTAAAAGC
AGGTTAAAAGACAGGTTAGCGGTGGCCGAAAAACGGGCGGAAACCCTTGCAAATGCTGGATTTTCTGCCT
GTGGACAGCCCCTCAAATGTCAATAGGTGCGCCCCTCATCTGTCAGCACTCTGCCCCTCAAGTGTCAAGG
ATCGCGCCCCTCATCTGTCAGTAGTCGCGCCCCTCAAGTGTCAATACCGCAGGGCACTTATCCCCAGGCT
TGTCCACATCATCTGTGGGAAACTCGCGTAAAATCAGGCGTTTTCGCCGATTTGCGAGGCTGGCCAGCTC
CACGTCGCCGGCCGAAATCGAGCCTGCCCCTCATCTGTCAACGCCGCGCCGGGTGAGTCGGCCCCTCAAG
TGTCAACGTCCGCCCCTCATCTGTCAGTGAGGGCCAAGTTTTCCGCGAGGTATCCACAACGCCGGCGGCC
CTACATGGCTCTGCTGTAGTGAGTGGGTTGCGCTCCGGCAGCGGTCCTGATCCCCCGCAGAAAAAAAGGA
TCTCAAGAAGATCCTTTGATCTTTTCTACGGCGCGCCGAGCTCGAATTCTAGGGCGGCGGATTTGTCCTA
CTCAGGAGAGCGTTCACCGACAAACAACAGATAAAACGAAAGGCCCAGTCTTTCGACTGAGCCTTTCGTT
TTATTTGATGCCTCTAGCACGCCTGCCAGGAATTGGGGATCGGAGATCTTTAAGACCCACTTTCACATTT
AAGTTGTTTTTCTAATCCGCATATAATCAATTCAAGGCCGAATAAGAAGGCTGGCTCTGCACCTTGGTGA
TCAAATAATTCGATAGCTTGTCGTAATAATGGCGGCATACTATCAGTAGTAGGTGTTTCCCTTTCTTCTT
TAGCGACTTGATGCTCTTGATCTTCCAATACGCAACCTAAAGTAAAATGCCCCACAGCGCTGAGTGCATA
TAATGCATTCTCTAGTGAAAAACCTTGTTGGCATAAAAAGGCTAATTGATTTTCGAGAGTTTCATACTGT
TTTTCTGTAGGCCGTGTACCTAAATGTACTTTTGCTCCATCGCGATGACTTAGTAAAGCACATCTAAGAC
TTTTAGCGTTATTACGTAAAAAATCTTGCCAGCTTTCCCCTTCTAAAGGGCAAAAGTGAGTATGGTGCCT
ATCTAACATCTCAATGGCTAAGGCGTCGAGCAAAGCCCGCTTATTTTTTACATGCCAATACAATGTAGGC
TGCTCTACACCTAGCTTCTGGGCGAGTTTACGGGTTGTTAAACCTTCGATTCCGACCTCATTAAGCAGCT
CTAATGCGCTGTTAATCACTTTACTTTTATCTAATCTGGACATCATTAATTCCTAATTTTTGTTGACACT
CTATCATTGATAGAGTTATTTTACCACTCCCTATCAGTGATAGAGAAAAGTGAATCTAGAGTCGACAAGA
AGGAGATATACATATGAAAACTGAAGAAGGTAAACTGGTAATCTGGATTAACGGCGATAAAGGCTATAAC
GGTCTCGCTGAAGTCGGTAAGAAATTCGAGAAAGATACCGGAATTAAAGTCACCGTTGAGCATCCGGATA
AACTGGAAGAGAAATTCCCACAGGTTGCGGCAACTGGCGATGGCCCTGACATTATCTTCTGGGCACACGA
CCGCTTTGGTGGCTACGCTCAATCTGGCCTGTTGGCTGAAATCACCCCGGACAAAGCGTTCCAGGACAAG
CTGTATCCGTTTACCTGGGATGCCGTACGTTACAACGGCAAGCTGATTGCTTACCCGATCGCTGTTGAAG
CGTTATCGCTGATTTATAACAAAGATCTGCTGCCGAACCCGCCAAAAACCTGGGAAGAGATCCCGGCGCT
GGATAAAGAACTGAAAGCGAAAGGTAAGAGCGCGCTGATGTTCAACCTGCAAGAACCGTACTTCACCTGG
CCGCTGATTGCTGCTGACGGGGGTTATGCGTTCAAGTATGAAAACGGCAAGTACGACATTAAAGACGTGG
GCGTGGATAACGCTGGCGCGAAAGCGGGTCTGACCTTCCTGGTTGACCTGATTAAAAACAAACACATGAA
TGCAGACACCGATTACTCCATCGCAGAAGCTGCCTTTAATAAAGGCGAAACAGCGATGACCATCAACGGC
CCGTGGGCATGGTCCAACATCGACACCAGCAAAGTGAATTATGGTGTAACGGTACTGCCGACCTTCAAGG
GTCAACCATCCAAACCGTTCGTTGGCGTGCTGAGCGCAGGTATTAACGCCGCCAGTCCGAACAAAGAGCT
GGCAAAAGAGTTCCTCGAAAACTATCTGCTGACTGATGAAGGTCTGGAAGCGGTTAATAAAGACAAACCG
CTGGGTGCCGTAGCGCTGAAGTCTTACGAGGAAGAGTTGGCGAAAGATCCACGTATTGCCGCCACTATGG
AAAACGCCCAGAAAGGTGAAATCATGCCGAACATCCCGCAGATGTCCGCTTTCTGGTATGCCGTGCGTAC
TGCGGTGATCAACGCCGCCAGCGGTCGTCAGACTGTCGATGAAGCCCTGAAAGACGCGCAGACTGGATCC
GATAGCCTGCTGATGAATCGTCGTAAATTTCTGTACCAGTTTAAAAACGTTCGTTGGGCAAAAGGTCGTC
GTGAAACCTATCTGTGTTATGTTGTTAAACGTCGTGATAGCGCAACCAGCTTTAGCCTGGATTTTGGTTA
TCTGCGTAACAAAAATGGTTGCCATGTTGAACTGCTGTTTCTGCGTTATATTAGCGATTGGGATTTAGAT
CCGGGTCGTTGTTATCGTGTTACCTGGTTTACCAGTTGGAGCCCGTGTTATGACTGTGCCCGTCATGTTG
CAGATTTTCTGCGTGGTAATCCGAATCTGAGCCTGCGTATTTTTACCGCACGTCTGTATTTTTGCGAAGA
TCGTAAAGCAGAACCGGAAGGTCTGCGTCGTCTGCATCGTGCCGGTGTTCAGATTGCAATTATGACCTTC
AAAGACTACTTCTACTGCTGGAATACCTTTGTGGAAAATCATGAACGTACCTTTAAAGCATGGGAAGGCC
TGCATGAAAATTCAGTTCGTCTGAGCCGTCAGCTGCGTCGTATTCTGCTGCCGCTGTATGAAGTTGATGA
TCTGCGTGATGCATTTCGTACCCTGGGTCTGCTGCAGGGTGGTGGTAGCGGTGGTGGTTCAGGTGGTGGC
AGTGGCGGTGGAAGTGGTGGCGGTTCTGGCGGAGGATCAGGTGGCGGTAGCAAGCTTATGAACACGATTA
ACATCGCTAAGAACGACTTCTCTGACATCGAACTGGCTGCTATCCCGTTCAACACTCTGGCTGACCATTA
CGGTGAGCGTTTAGCTCGCGAACAGTTGGCCCTTGAGCATGAGTCTTACGAGATGGGTGAAGCACGCTTC
CGCAAGATGTTTGAGCGTCAACTTAAAGCTGGTGAGGTTGCGGATAACGCTGCCGCCAAGCCTCTCATCA
CTACCCTACTCCCTAAGATGATTGCACGCATCAACGACTGGTTTGAGGAAGTGAAAGCTAAGCGCGGCAA
GCGCCCGACAGCCTTCCAGTTCCTGCAAGAAATCAAGCCGGAAGCCGTAGCGTACATCACCATTAAGACC
ACTCTGGCT
Features (pLannotate 1.2.2; 13 found; start..end, strand, type, name):
   2291..2385    +  terminator     lambda t0 terminator: transcription terminator from phage lambda
   2517..3329    +  CDS            aphA1: KKA1_ECOLX - Also known as nptI. Protein inferred from homology: Swiss-Prot protein existence level 3. Resistance to kanamycin and structurally-related aminoglycosides, including amikacin. From Escherichia coli.
   3499..3607    +  oriT           oriT: incP origin of transfer
   3668..4816    -  CDS            trfA: trans-acting replication protein that binds to and activates oriV
   4868..5149    -  CDS            tnpA (fragment): TN5P_ECOLX - Also known as tnp. Experimental evidence at protein level: Swiss-Prot protein existence level 1. Mediates transposition of transposon Tn5 by a 'cut and paste' mechanism. First, the monomeric transposase binds the 19 bp inverted DNA repeats flanking the transposon. Then, dimerization of the DNA- bound transposase creates a synaptic DNA complex. After nicking of the first DNA strand, excision of the transposon proceeds through a series of intermediates. The transposase then mediates the insertion of the transposon at a new site by strand transfer. The activity of the wild- type tran
   5209..5740    -  rep_origin     oriV: incP origin of replication
   5796..5831    -  rep_origin     CloDF13 ori (fragment): Plasmids containing the CloDF13 (CDF) origin of replication can be propagated in E. coli cells that contain additional plasmids with compatible origins.
   5871..5957    -  terminator     rrnB T1 terminator: Escherichia coli rrnB; transcription terminator T1 from the E. coli rrnB gene
   6000..6623    -  CDS            TetR: tetracycline repressor TetR; tetR from transposon Tn10; TetR binds to the tetracycline operator tetO to inhibit transcription. This inhibition can be relieved by adding tetracycline or doxycycline.
   6642..6697    +  promoter       tetR/tetA promoters: tetR; overlapping promoters for bacterial tetR and tetA
   6734..7834    +  CDS            MBP: maltose binding protein from E. coli; malE (mutated); This version of the gene does not encode a signal sequence, so MBP will remain in the cytosol.
   7841..8431    +  CDS            AICDA: AICDA_HUMAN - Also known as AID. Experimental evidence at protein level: Swiss-Prot protein existence level 1. Single-stranded DNA-specific cytidine deaminase. Involved in somatic hypermutation (SHM), gene conversion, and class-switch recombination (CSR) in B-lymphocytes by deaminating C to U during transcription of Ig-variable (V) and Ig-switch (S) region DNA. Required for several crucial steps of B-cell terminal differentiation necessary for efficient antibody responses (PubMed:18722174, PubMed:21385873, PubMed:21518874, PubMed:27716525). May also play a role in the epigenetic regulation of
   8528..2277    +  CDS            RPOL_BPT7 (across the origin): Experimental evidence at protein level: Swiss-Prot protein existence level 1. Highly processive DNA-dependent RNA polymerase that catalyzes the transcription of class II and class III viral genes. Recognizes a specific promoter sequence and enters first into an 'abortive phase' where very short transcripts are synthesized and released before proceeding to the processive transcription of long RNA chains. Unwinds the double-stranded DNA to expose the coding strand for templating. Participates in the initiation of viral DNA replication presumably by making primers accessible to the DNA polymerase
