[The description below was written by a language model from this plasmid's Addgene catalogue record and pLannotate feature annotations shown in this document.]
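Description:
pSEVA221MBPc-AID-T7RNAP is a low-copy bacterial expression plasmid of about 8.9 kb built on the modular pSEVA221 backbone and intended for use in E. coli. It replicates from the broad-host-range incP (RK2-type) oriV, which is activated in trans by the plasmid-encoded TrfA protein. It also carries an incP oriT, which allows conjugative mobilisation when transfer functions are supplied by a helper. Selection is by kanamycin through the aphA1 (nptI) aminoglycoside phosphotransferase gene. The lambda t0 and rrnB T1 terminators flank the cargo region and insulate it from the backbone. The automated annotation also reports short tnpA and CloDF13 ori fragments, which appear to be partial sequence matches rather than functional elements.

The roughly 5.2 kb synthetic insert, cloned between BglII and SpeI sites, is a tetracycline-inducible cassette. TetR is encoded divergently from the overlapping tetR/tetA promoter region and represses Ptet until a tetracycline-class inducer is added. Ptet drives a single tripartite fusion protein. Its N-terminal part is a cytosolic maltose-binding protein lacking its signal sequence (MBPc), a partner commonly used to improve solubility. This is followed by human activation-induced cytidine deaminase (AID), which converts C to U on single-stranded DNA, and then by T7 RNA polymerase at the C terminus; the polymerase coding sequence spans the numbering origin of the circular record.

Tethering the deaminase to the highly processive, promoter-specific T7 polymerase is intended to direct mutagenesis to DNA transcribed from a T7 promoter. According to the associated publication title, such fusions are used for in vivo diversification of target genomic sites, with dCas9 blocking the polymerase to limit the mutated region. The T7 promoter target and the dCas9 components are not part of this plasmid.
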