Addgene plasmid #167975: pSEVA221MBPc-AID-T7RNAP
Purpose: Expresses fusion protein MBPc-AID-T7RNAP in E. coli
Depositing lab: Luis Ángel Fernández. Depositing organization: Centro Nacional de Biotecnologia (CNB). Publication: In vivo diversification of target genomic sites using processive base deaminase fusions blocked by dCas9. Alvarez B, Mencia M, de Lorenzo V, Fernandez LA. Nat Commun. 2020 Dec 22;11(1):6436. doi: 10.1038/s41467-020-20230-z. PubMed 33353963.
Backbone
  Vector backbone: pSEVA221
  Backbone manufacturer: Victor de Lorenzo
  Backbone size w/o insert (bp): 3719
  Total vector size (bp): 8899
  Vector type: Bacterial Expression
Growth in bacteria
  Bacterial resistance: Kanamycin, 50 μg/mL
  Growth temperature: 37°C
  Growth strain: DH5alpha
  Copy number: Low Copy
Gene/Insert
  Gene/Insert name: MBPc-AID-T7RNAP
  Species: Synthetic
  Insert size (bp): 5180
  Promoter: TetR-Ptet
  Tag / fusion protein: MBPc (N terminal on insert); T7RNAP (C terminal on insert)
  Cloning method: Restriction Enzyme; 5′ cloning site BglII (not destroyed); 3′ cloning site SpeI (not destroyed)
  Sequencing primers: 5′ N/A; 3′ N/A
Terms and licenses: Academic/Nonprofit Terms; Industry Terms: Not Available to Industry
How to cite: pSEVA221MBPc-AID-T7RNAP was a gift from Luis Ángel Fernández (Addgene plasmid # 167975 ; http://n2t.net/addgene:167975 ; RRID:Addgene_167975)
